Addgene plasmid #198361: pBZS-YP_001426001
Purpose: Express pBZS-YP_001426001 in bacterial cells.
Depositing lab: Takashi Ito. Depositing organization: Kyushu University. Publication: Identification, expression, and purification of DNA cytosine 5-methyltransferases with short recognition sequences. Miura F, Miura M, Shibata Y, Furuta Y, Miyamura K, Ino Y, Bayoumi AMA, Oba U, Ito T. BMC Biotechnol. 2022 Nov 4;22(1):33. doi: 10.1186/s12896-022-00765-3. PubMed 36333700.
Backbone
  Vector backbone: pBZS
  Vector type: Bacterial Expression
Growth in bacteria
  Bacterial resistance: Ampicillin, 100 μg/mL
  Growth temperature: 37°C
  Growth strain: NEB T7 Express
  Copy number: Unknown
Gene/Insert
  Gene/Insert name: YP_001426001
  Entrez Gene: N369L (a.k.a. FR483_N369L)
Terms and licenses: Academic/Nonprofit Terms; Industry Terms: Not Available to Industry
How to cite: pBZS-YP_001426001 was a gift from Takashi Ito (Addgene plasmid # 198361 ; http://n2t.net/addgene:198361 ; RRID:Addgene_198361)
