[The description below was written by a language model from this plasmid's Addgene catalogue record and pLannotate feature annotations shown in this document.]
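Description:
pBZS-YP_001426001 is a 5,495 nt bacterial expression plasmid built on the pBZS backbone, designed for arabinose-inducible production of the protein encoded by YP_001426001 (Entrez gene N369L, also listed as FR483_N369L). It comes from a study on identifying, expressing and purifying DNA cytosine 5-methyltransferases with short recognition sequences, so the insert is presumably one such candidate enzyme, although the catalogue fields do not describe its function or recognition site. The plasmid is maintained in E. coli through a ColE1/pMB1-type origin accompanied by the pBR322 bom region and only a fragment of rop. Selection is by ampicillin through the bla gene under its own promoter. The copy number is recorded as unknown.

Expression is driven by the araBAD promoter, with the araC regulator encoded divergently on the opposite strand. This arrangement keeps transcription repressed until L-arabinose is added, which is useful for proteins that may be toxic to the host. Downstream of the promoter lies an N-terminal leader made up of a short fragment annotated as part of the capTEV composite tag (possibly only its His-tag portion), the T7 gene 10 leader that promotes efficient translation, and the Xpress epitope with its enterokinase cleavage site. The feature table leaves the region between this leader and position 1474 unannotated, and the YP_001426001 coding sequence presumably sits there. It is followed by a fragment of Staphylococcus aureus protein A, whose immunoglobulin-binding domains would act as a C-terminal affinity handle for IgG-based capture if fused in frame. Transcription ends at the rrnB T1 and T2 terminators, which sit after a 5S rRNA segment. The construct is intended for inducible expression and affinity purification of the encoded protein in bacterial cells.
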