Features (pLannotate 1.2.2; 14 found; start..end, strand, type, name):
      1..285     +  promoter       araBAD promoter: araBAD; promoter of the L-arabinose operon of E. coli; the araC regulatory gene is transcribed in the opposite direction (Guzman et al., 1995)
    331..351     +  CDS            capTEV™ (fragment): composite tag for in vivo biotinylation, TEV protease cleavage, and 6xHis tagging
    352..384     +  CDS            T7 tag (gene 10 leader): leader peptide from bacteriophage T7 gene 10 promotes efficient translation in E. coli
    388..411     +  CDS            Xpress™ tag: Xpress™ epitope tag, including an enterokinase recognition and cleavage site
   1474..1938    +  CDS            spa (fragment): SPA_STAAU - Experimental evidence at protein level: Swiss-Prot protein existence level 1. Plays a role in the inhibition of the host innate and adaptive immune responses. Possesses five immunoglobulin-binding domains that capture both the fragment crystallizable region (Fc region) and the Fab region (part of Ig that identifies antigen) of immunoglobulins (By similarity). In turn, Staphylococcus aureus is protected from phagocytic killing via inhibition of Ig Fc region. In addition, the host elicited B-cell response is prevented due to a decrease of antibody-secreting cell proliferation that en
   1947..2062    +  ncRNA          5S rRNA: Accession: RF00001 - 5S ribosomal RNA
   2066..2152    +  terminator     rrnB T1 terminator: Escherichia coli rrnB; transcription terminator T1 from the E. coli rrnB gene
   2244..2271    +  terminator     rrnB T2 terminator: transcription terminator T2 from the E. coli rrnB gene
   2290..2381    +  promoter       AmpR promoter: bla
   2382..3242    +  CDS            AmpR: β-lactamase; bla; confers resistance to ampicillin, carbenicillin, and related antibiotics
   3413..4001    +  rep_origin     ori: high-copy-number ColE1/pMB1/pBR322/pUC origin of replication
   4187..4327    -  misc_feature   bom: basis of mobility region from pBR322
   4429..4469    -  CDS            rop (fragment): Rop protein, which maintains plasmids at low copy number; rop
   4591..5469    -  CDS            araC: L-arabinose regulatory protein; araC
>Addgene plasmid #198361 | pBZS-YP_001426001 | addgene full sequence | sequence record 390278 | Addgene NGS Result
AAGAAACCAATTGTCCATATTGCATCAGACATTGCCGTCACTGCGTCTTTTACTGGCTCTTCTCGCTAAC
CAAACCGGTAACCCCGCTTATTAAAAGCATTCTGTAACAAAGCGGGACCAAAGCCATGACAAAAACGCGT
AACAAAAGTGTCTATAATCACGGCAGAAAAGTCCACATTGATTATTTGCACGGCGTCACACTTTGCTATG
CCATAGCATTTTTATCCATAAGATTAGCCGATCCTACCTGACGCTTTTTATCGCAACTCTCTACTGTTTC
TCCATACCCGTTTTTTGGGCTAACAGGAGGAATTAACCATGGGGGGTTCTCATCATCATCATCATCATGG
TATGGCTAGCATGACTGGTGGACAGCAAATGGGTCGGGATCTGTACGACGATGACGATAAGCTCGAGGGA
TCCATGCTGCACGCGATCGACCTGTTCAGCGGCATCGGTGGCATTACCCACGGCCTGCGTGGTATTGTGG
AGCCGGTTGCGTACGTGGAGAAGAACGACGATGCGCGTGGTTTTCTGGCGCAGAAGCACCCGAACGTGCC
GGTTTTCGACGATGTTTGCACCTTTGACGCGACCCCGTATCTGGGCAAAGTGGATATCATTACCGGTGGC
TGGCCGTGCACCGGTTTCAGCACCGCGGGCAAGGGCACCGGTTTCGAGCACGAAGCGAGCGGTCTGTTTA
CCGAGGTGGTTCGTATCACCAAAGAATGCCAGCCGAAGTACCTGTTCCTGGAGAACAGCCACACCCTGGC
GGCGTATGAAAACATCAACGTGATTGTTAAAGCGTTTGACGATATGGGCTACGACTGCCGTTGGACCAGC
TGCCGTGCGACCTGCGTTGGTGCGCCGCACCAACGTTATCGTTGGTTCTGCCTGGTGGTTAAGAAAGGCG
CGGGTATTGACTTCGAGATCCCGGTGATTGATAAGTTTAACTGGGAGAACAACGAACCGCCGCGTCAGAT
CGAAAAGAACAACAAAACCAACAAGCTGCGTATTGGCTTTATGGGTAACGCGGTGGTTCCGGATCAAGTT
CGTTACGCGATGACCCTGCTGAGCACCCTGGAGAACAAAGTGCTGGGCCCGAGCAACACCGACGGCTACA
GCATCGATGGTCGTATTTATACCTTCGTGGTTCGTCACCCGACCCGTAAGCCGCTGAACATCGTTCTGAC
CCCGCGTGAGAACGAAGCGAGCTTTGCGAAAATTTGCGACCCGAAGAAAGTTCTGACCAAGCCGGTGGTT
AAGAAATACTGGGCGACCCCGGTGTATAACTGCATGAACAGCGCGAAATGCCCGCGTACCCTGACCAAGC
GTGTTAGCAACATGCTGAGCGCGTGCGTGGGTTTTAGCGAGGGTGGCAACAAAAACTGGTATATGAACGC
GGATTGGATCATGTGGCTGATGGGCTACGAACCGGGTTATCTGAGCCACGAATTCCAGCATGATGAAGCA
GTGGATAACAAGTTTAACAAAGAACAGCAGAACGCGTTTTATGAGATCTTGCACTTACCGAATCTGAACG
AGGAACAGCGCAATGCGTTCATTCAGTCCCTTAAAGACGATCCATCTCAAAGCGCAAATCTGCTGGCAGA
AGCCAAGAAACTGAACGATGCTCAAGCTCCGAAAGTCGACAACAAATTCAACAAAGAGCAACAGAATGCG
TTCTACGAAATTCTGCATTTACCGAACCTGAATGAAGAACAGCGTAACGCCTTTATCCAATCGCTGAAAG
ATGATCCTAGTCAGTCAGCCAATCTGTTGGCGGAAGCGAAGAAACTCAATGACGCCCAAGCTCCCAAAGT
TGACGCGAATAGCTGGAGCCATCCGCAGTTTGAAAAGCTTTAGGGCTGTTTTGGCGGATGAGAGAAGATT
TTCAGCCTGATACAGATTAAATCAGAACGCAGAAGCGGTCTGATAAAACAGAATTTGCCTGGCGGCAGTA
GCGCGGTGGTCCCACCTGACCCCATGCCGAACTCAGAAGTGAAACGCCGTAGCGCCGATGGTAGTGTGGG
GTCTCCCCATGCGAGAGTAGGGAACTGCCAGGCATCAAATAAAACGAAAGGCTCAGTCGAAAGACTGGGC
CTTTCGTTTTATCTGTTGTTTGTCGGTGAACGCTCTCCTGAGTAGGACAAATCCGCCGGGAGCGGATTTG
AACGTTGCGAAGCAACGGCCCGGAGGGTGGCGGGCAGGACGCCCGCCATAAACTGCCAGGCATCAAATTA
AGCAGAAGGCCATCCTGACGGATGGCCTTTTTGCGTTTCTACAAACTCTTTTGTTTATTTTTCTAAATAC
ATTCAAATATGTATCCGCTCATGAGACAATAACCCTGATAAATGCTTCAATAATATTGAAAAAGGAAGAG
TATGAGTATTCAACATTTCCGTGTCGCCCTTATTCCCTTTTTTGCGGCATTTTGCCTTCCTGTTTTTGCT
CACCCAGAAACGCTGGTGAAAGTAAAAGATGCTGAAGATCAGTTGGGTGCACGAGTGGGTTACATCGAAC
TGGATCTCAACAGCGGTAAGATCCTTGAGAGTTTTCGCCCCGAAGAACGTTTTCCAATGATGAGCACTTT
TAAAGTTCTGCTATGTGGCGCGGTATTATCCCGTGTTGACGCCGGGCAAGAGCAACTCGGTCGCCGCATA
CACTATTCTCAGAATGACTTGGTTGAGTACTCACCAGTCACAGAAAAGCATCTTACGGATGGCATGACAG
TAAGAGAATTATGCAGTGCTGCCATAACCATGAGTGATAACACTGCGGCCAACTTACTTCTGACAACGAT
CGGAGGACCGAAGGAGCTAACCGCTTTTTTGCACAACATGGGGGATCATGTAACTCGCCTTGATCGTTGG
GAACCGGAGCTGAATGAAGCCATACCAAACGACGAGCGTGACACCACGATGCCTGTAGCAATGGCAACAA
CGTTGCGCAAACTATTAACTGGCGAACTACTTACTCTAGCTTCCCGGCAACAATTAATAGACTGGATGGA
GGCGGATAAAGTTGCAGGACCACTTCTGCGCTCGGCCCTTCCGGCTGGCTGGTTTATTGCTGATAAATCT
GGAGCCGGTGAGCGTGGGTCTCGCGGTATCATTGCAGCACTGGGGCCAGATGGTAAGCCCTCCCGTATCG
TAGTTATCTACACGACGGGGAGTCAGGCAACTATGGATGAACGAAATAGACAGATCGCTGAGATAGGTGC
CTCACTGATTAAGCATTGGTAACTGTCAGACCAAGTTTACTCATATATACTTTAGATTGATTTAAAACTT
CATTTTTAATTTAAAAGGATCTAGGTGAAGATCCTTTTTGATAATCTCATGACCAAAATCCCTTAACGTG
AGTTTTCGTTCCACTGAGCGTCAGACCCCGTAGAAAAGATCAAAGGATCTTCTTGAGATCCTTTTTTTCT
GCGCGTAATCTGCTGCTTGCAAACAAAAAAACCACCGCTACCAGCGGTGGTTTGTTTGCCGGATCAAGAG
CTACCAACTCTTTTTCCGAAGGTAACTGGCTTCAGCAGAGCGCAGATACCAAATACTGTCCTTCTAGTGT
AGCCGTAGTTAGGCCACCACTTCAAGAACTCTGTAGCACCGCCTACATACCTCGCTCTGCTAATCCTGTT
ACCAGTGGCTGCTGCCAGTGGCGATAAGTCGTGTCTTACCGGGTTGGACTCAAGACGATAGTTACCGGAT
AAGGCGCAGCGGTCGGGCTGAACGGGGGGTTCGTGCACACAGCCCAGCTTGGAGCGAACGACCTACACCG
AACTGAGATACCTACAGCGTGAGCTATGAGAAAGCGCCACGCTTCCCGAAGGGAGAAAGGCGGACAGGTA
TCCGGTAAGCGGCAGGGTCGGAACAGGAGAGCGCACGAGGGAGCTTCCAGGGGGAAACGCCTGGTATCTT
TATAGTCCTGTCGGGTTTCGCCACCTCTGACTTGAGCGTCGATTTTTGTGATGCTCGTCAGGGGGGCGGA
GCCTATGGAAAAACGCCAGCAACGCGGCCTTTTTACGGTTCCTGGCCTTTTGCTGGCCTTTTGCTCACAT
GTTCTTTCCTGCGTTATCCCCTGATTCTGTGGATAACCGTATTACCGCCTTTGAGTGAGCTGATACCGCT
CGCCGCAGCCGAACGACCGAGCGCAGCGAGTCAGTGAGCGAGGAAGCGGAAGAGCGCCTGATGCGGTATT
TTCTCCTTACGCATCTGTGCGGTATTTCACACCGCATATGGTGCACTCTCAGTACAATCTGCTCTGATGC
CGCATAGTTAAGCCAGTATACACTCCGCTATCGCTACGTGACTGGGTCATGGCTGCGCCCCGACACCCGC
CAACACCCGCTGACGCGCCCTGACGGGCTTGTCTGCTCCCGGCATCCGCTTACAGACAAGCTGTGACCGT
CTCCGGGAGCTGCATGTGTCAGAGGTTTTCACCGTCATCACCGAAACGCGCGAGGCAGCAGATCAATTCG
CGCGCGAAGGCGAAGCGGCATGCATAATGTGCCTGTCAAATGGACGAAGCAGGGATTCTGCAAACCCTAT
GCTACTCCGTCAAGCCGTCAATTGTCTGATTCGTTACCAATTATGACAACTTGACGGCTACATCATTCAC
TTTTTCTTCACAACCGGCACGGAACTCGCTCGGGCTGGCCCCGGTGCATTTTTTAAATACCCGCGAGAAA
TAGAGTTGATCGTCAAAACCAACATTGCGACCGACGGTGGCGATAGGCATCCGGGTGGTGCTCAAAAGCA
GCTTCGCCTGGCTGATACGTTGGTCCTCGCGCCAGCTTAAGACGCTAATCCCTAACTGCTGGCGGAAAAA
ATGTGACAGACGCGACGGCGACAAGCAAACATGCTGTGCGACGCTGGCGATATCAAAATTGCTGTCTGCC
AGGTGATCGCTGATGTACTGACAAGCCTCGCGTACCCGATTATCCATCGGTGGATGGAGCGACTCGTTAA
TCGCTTCCATGCGCCGCAGTAACAATTGCTCAAGCAGATTTATCGCCAGCAGCTCCGAATAGCGCCCTTC
CCCTTGCCCGGCGTTAATGATTTGCCCAAACAGGTCGCTGAAATGCGGCTGGTGCGCTTCATCCGGGCGA
AAGAACCCCGTATTGGCAAATATTGACGGCCAGTTAAGCCATTCATGCCAGTAGGCGCGCGGACGAAAGT
AAACCCACTGGTGATACCATTCGCGAGCCTCCGGATGACGACCGTAGTGATGAATCTCTCCTGGCGGGAA
CAGCAAAATATCACCCGGTCGGCAAACAAATTCTCGTCCCTGATTTTTCACCACCCCCTGACCGCGAATG
GTGAGATTGAGAATATAACCTTTCATTCCCAGCGGTCGGTCGATAAAAAAATCGAGATAACCGTTGGCCT
CAATCGGCGTTAAACCCGCCACCAGATGGGCATTAAACGAGTATCCCGGCAGCAGGGGATCATTTTGCGC
TTCAGCCATACTTTTCATACTCCCGCCATTCAGAG
